>Addgene plasmid #237866 | EML8553_ pEML41003-tufBpst4-15 | addgene full sequence | sequence record 482846 | Addgene NGS Result
CTTGGACTCCTGTTGATAGATCCAGTAATGACCTCAGAACTCCATCTGGATTTGTTCAGAACGCTCGGTT
GCCGCCGGGCGTTTTTTATTGGTGAGAATCCAGGCAATTGTGTCTCAAAATCTCTGATGTTACATTGCAC
AAGATAAAAATATATCATCATGAACAATAAAACTGTCTGCTTACATAAACAGTAATACAAGGGGTGTTAT
GAGCCATATTCAGCGTGAAACGAGCTGTAGCCGTCCGCGTCTGAACAGCAACATGGATGCGGATCTGTAT
GGCTATAAATGGGCGCGTGATAACGTGGGTCAGAGCGGCGCGACCATTTATCGTCTGTATGGCAAACCGG
ATGCGCCGGAACTGTTTCTGAAACATGGCAAAGGCAGCGTGGCGAACGATGTGACCGATGAAATGGTGCG
TCTGAACTGGCTGACCGAATTTATGCCGCTGCCGACCATTAAACATTTTATTCGCACCCCGGATGATGCG
TGGCTGCTGACCACCGCGATTCCGGGCAAAACCGCGTTTCAGGTGCTGGAAGAATATCCGGATAGCGGCG
AAAACATTGTGGATGCGCTGGCCGTGTTTCTGCGTCGTCTGCATAGCATTCCGGTGTGCAACTGCCCGTT
TAACAGCGATCGTGTGTTTCGTCTGGCCCAGGCGCAGAGCCGTATGAACAACGGCCTGGTGGATGCGAGC
GATTTTGATGATGAACGTAACGGCTGGCCGGTGGAACAGGTGTGGAAAGAAATGCATAAACTGCTGCCGT
TTAGCCCGGATAGCGTGGTGACCCACGGCGATTTTAGCCTGGATAACCTGATTTTCGATGAAGGCAAACT
GATTGGCTGCATTGATGTGGGCCGTGTGGGCATTGCGGATCGTTATCAGGATCTGGCCATTCTGTGGAAC
TGCCTGGGCGAATTTAGCCCGAGCCTGCAAAAACGTCTGTTTCAGAAATATGGCATTGATAATCCGGATA
TGAACAAACTGCAATTTCATCTGATGCTGGATGAATTTTTCTAATAATTAATTGAACTATGCGTAACGGC
AAAAGCACCGCCGGACATCAGCGCTAGCGGAGTGTATACTGGCTTACTATGTTGGCACTGATGAGGGTGT
CAGTGAAGTGCTTCATGTGGCAGGAGAAAAAAGGCTGCACCGGTGCGTCAGCAGAATATGTGATACAGGA
TATATTCCGCTTCCTCGCTCACTGACTCGCTACGCTCGGTCGTTCGACTGCGGCGAGCGGAAATGGCTTA
CGAACGGGGCGGAGATTTCCTGGAAGATGCCAGGAAGATACTTAACAGGGAAGTGAGAGGGCCGCGGCAA
AGCCGTTTTTCCATAGGCTCCGCCCCCCTGACAAGCATCACGAAATCTGACGCTCAAATCAGTGGTGGCG
AAACCCGACAGGACTATAAAGATACCAGGCGTTTCCCCCTGGCGGCTCCCTCGTGCGCTCTCCTGTTCCT
GCCTTTCGGTTTACCGGTGTCATTCCGCTGTTATGGCCGCGTTTGTCTCATTCCACGCCTGACACTCAGT
TCCGGGTAGGCAGTTCGCTCCAAGCTGGACTGTATGCACGAACCCCCCGTTCAGTCCGACCGCTGCGCCT
TATCCGGTAACTATCGTCTTGAGTCCAACCCGGAAAGACATGCAAAAGCACCACTGGCAGCAGCCACTGG
TAATTGATTTAGAGGAGTTAGTCTTGAAGTCATGCGCCGGTTAAGGCTAAACTGAAAGGACAAGTTTTGG
TGACTGCGCTCCTCCAAGCCAGTTACCTCGGTTCAAAGAGTTGGTAGCTCAGAGAACCTTCGAAAAACCG
CCCTGCAAGGCGGTTTTTTCGTTTTCAGAGCAAGAGATTACGCGCAGACCAAAACGATCTCAAGAAGATC
ATCTTATTAATCAGATAAAATATTTCTAGCTAGAGTCGATCTTCGCCAGCAGGGCGAGGATCGTGGCATC
ACCGAACCGCGCCGTGCGCGGGTCGTCGGTGAGCCAGAGTTTCAGCAGGCCGCCCAGGTCGCCATTGATG
CGGGCCAGCTCGCGGACGTGCTCATAGTCCACGACGCCCGTGATTTTGTAGCCCTGGCCGACGGCCAGCA
GGTAGGCCGACAGGCTCATGCCGGCCGCCGCCGCCTTTTCCTCAATCGCTCTTCGTTCGTCTGGAAGGCA
GTACACCTTGATAGGTGGGCTGCCCTTCCTGGTTGGCTTGGTTTCATCAGCCATCCGCTTGCCCTCATCT
GTTACGCCGGCGGTAGCCGGCCAGCCTCGCAGAGCAGGATTCCCGTTGAGCACCGCCAGGTGCGAATAAG
GGACAGTGAAGAAGGAACACCCGCTCGCGGGTGGGCCTACTTCACCTATCCTGCCCGGCTGACGCCGTTG
GATACACCAAGGAAAGTCTACACGAACCCTTTGGCAAAATCCTGTATATCGTGCGAAAAAGGATGGATAT
ACCGAAAAAATCGCTATAATGACCCCGAAGCAGGGTTATGCAGCGGAAAAGCGCTGCTTCCCTGCTGTTT
TGTGGAATATCTACCGACTGGAAACAGGCAAATGCAGGAAATTACTGAACTGAGGGGACAGGCGAGACAC
GATGCCAAAGAGCTACACCGACGAGCTGGCCGAGTGGGTTGAATCCCGCGCGGCCAAGAAGCGCCGGCGT
GATGAGGCTGCGGTTGCGTTCCTGGCGGTGAGGGCGGATGTCGATCGACTCTAGCTAGAGGATCGATCCT
TTTTAACCCATTTACCACATATACCTGCCGTTCACTATTATTTAGTGAAATGAGATATTATGATATTTTC
TGAATTGTGATTAAAAAGGCAACTTTATGCCCATGCAACAGAAACTATAAAAAATACAGAGAATGAAAAG
AAACAGATAGATTTTTTAGTTCTTTAGGCCCGTAGTCTGCAAATCCTTTTATGATTTTCTATCAAACAAA
AGAGGAAAATAGACCAGTTGCAATCCAAACGAGAGTCTAATAGAATGAGGTCGAAAAGTAAATCGCGCGG
GTTTGTTACTGATAAAGCAGGCAAGACCTAAAATGTGTAAAGGGCAAAGTGTATACTTTGGCGTCACCCC
TTACATATTTTAGGTCTTTTTTTATTGTGCGTAACTAACTTGCCATCTTCAAACAGGAGGGCTGGAAGAA
GCAGACCGCTAACACAGTACATAAAAAAGGAGACATGAACGATGAACATCAAAAAGTTTGCAAAACAAGC
AACAGTATTAACCTTTACTACCGCACTGCTGGCAGGAGGCGCAACTCAAGCGTTTGCGAAAGAAACGAAC
CAAAAGCCATATAAGGAAACATACGGCATTTCCCATATTACACGCCATGATATGCTGCAAATCCCTGAAC
AGCAAAAAAATGAAAAATATCAAGTTCCTGAATTCGATTCGTCCACAATTAAAAATATCTCTTCTGCAAA
AGGCCTGGACGTTTGGGACAGCTGGCCATTACAAAACGCTGACGGCACTGTCGCAAACTATCACGGCTAC
CACATCGTCTTTGCATTAGCCGGAGATCCTAAAAATGCGGATGACACATCGATTTACATGTTCTATCAAA
AAGTCGGCGAAACTTCTATTGACAGCTGGAAAAACGCTGGCCGCGTCTTTAAAGACAGCGACAAATTCGA
TGCAAATGATTCTATCCTAAAAGACCAAACACAAGAATGGTCAGGTTCAGCCACATTTACATCTGACGGA
AAAATCCGTTTATTCTACACTGATTTCTCCGGTAAACATTACGGCAAACAAACACTGACAACTGCACAAG
TTAACGTATCAGCATCAGACAGCTCTTTGAACATCAACGGTGTAGAGGATTATAAATCAATCTTTGACGG
TGACGGAAAAACGTATCAAAATGTACAGCAGTTCATCGATGAAGGCAACTACAGCTCAGGCGACAACCAT
ACGCTGAGAGATCCTCACTACGTAGAAGATAAAGGCCACAAATACTTAGTATTTGAAGCAAACACTGGAA
CTGAAGATGGCTACCAAGGCGAAGAATCTTTATTTAACAAAGCATACTATGGCAAAAGCACATCATTCTT
CCGTCAAGAAAGTCAAAAACTTCTGCAAAGCGATAAAAAACGCACGGCTGAGTTAGCAAACGGCGCTCTC
GGTATGATTGAGCTAAACGATGATTACACACTGAAAAAAGTGATGAAACCGCTGATTGCATCTAACACAG
TAACAGATGAAATTGAACGCGCGAACGTCTTTAAAATGAACGGCAAATGGTACCTGTTCACTGACTCCCG
CGGATCAAAAATGACGATTGACGGCATTACGTCTAACGATATTTACATGCTTGGTTATGTTTCTAATTCT
TTAACTGGCCCATACAAGCCGCTGAACAAAACTGGCCTTGTGTTAAAAATGGATCTTGATCCTAACGATG
TAACCTTTACTTACTCACACTTCGCTGTACCTCAAGCGAAAGGAAACAATGTCGTGATTACAAGCTATAT
GACAAACAGAGGATTCTACGCAGACAAACAATCAACGTTTGCGCCAAGCTTCCTGCTGAACATCAAAGGC
AAGAAAACATCTGTTGTCAAAGACAGCATCCTTGAACAAGGACAATTAACAGTTAACAAATAAAAACGCA
AAAGAAAATGCCGATGGCCGCGGCGTTGTGACAATTTACCGAACAACTCCGCGGCCGGGAAGCCGATCTC
GGCTTGAACGAATTGCAGATCTAGGGCGGCGGATTTGTCCTACTCAGGAGAGCGTTCACCGACAAACAAC
AGATAAAACGAAAGGCCCAGTCTTTCGACTGAGCCTTTCGTTTTATTTGATGCCTGCCGAATTCGGATCC
GGAGTTAGAGCTTGATTTCCACGTCAACGCCAGCAGCGAGGTCGAGCTTCATAAGAGCATCGACAGTCTG
CGGGGTGGGGTCAACGATATCGAGAAGACGCTTGTGCGTCCGCATTTCGAACTGTTCACGGCTTTTCTTG
TCAACGTGAGGAGAGCGGTTGACAGTAAACTTTTCGATGCGAGTGGGGAGAGGAACCGGGCCGCGAACGC
TGGCGCCGGTGCGCTTTGCGGTCGACACGATCTCACGGGTAGAGGCATCGAGGATCCGGTGATCGAACGC
CTTGAGGCGGATACGGATATTCTGGCCGGTCATTCGTCTTGTCCTTGTTCTTTGTTATTCGTTTCCGCAC
GCGGAAACACATGAACTTCTATTGATCGTGGCGCCGCAGATTTTCAAAAATCGAGAGGAATGCCCCTGCA
CCCCAATCATTTCAGTAGTCTGTATTGCTAAAACACCGCGCTCCGCAATTGCTTGCGAATCCAGCGGGTG
AGTGTGAGTGCGCGTTTACGCGCTTTCACCGAATTTTTCAAGCACTAAAAATGCAACGCCGCCAGGCTTT
TTATTAAAAGTCCGGCGACGGTGTTCTTGACACCGCCGCCGGGCTGAATTTTGAAAGTCCAAATTACTCG
ACGATCGAAGCAACGATGCCGGCGCCGACGGTACGGCCGCCTTCGCGGATAGCGAAGCGCAGCTTTTCTT
CCATCGCGATCGGAACGATCAGCTCGACTTCAACAGTGACGTTGTCGCCAGGCATAACCATTTCCGTGCC
TTCAGGAAGCGAAACGATACCGGTAACGTCAGTCGTACGGAAGTAGAACTGCGGACGGTAGTTCGTGAAG
AACGGCGTATGACGGCCGCCTTCTTCCTTCGTCAGGATGTAGGCTTCTGCCATGAACTTCTTGTGCGGCT
TGACCGAACCCGGCTTGCACAGGATCTGACCACGCTCGACGCCGTCACGGGTAACGCCGCGAACGAGTGC
ACCGATGTTGTCGCCGGCCTGGCCCTGGTCGAGCAGCTTGCGGAACATTTCAACGCCGGTAACAGTCGTC
TTCGAGGTCGGACGGATGCCGACGATTTCGACTTCTTCACCAACCTTGACGATACCGCGCTCAACGCGAC
CCGTCACAACCGTACCACGACCCGAGATCGAGAACACGTCTTCGATCGGCATCAGGAACGGCTGGTCGAT
CGGACGCTCAGGCGTCGGGATGTAGGCGTCGACAGCAGCCATCAGCTCGCGGATCGCGTCTTCACCGATC
TTCTTGTCAGAATCTTCAAGAGCAGCAAGTGCCGAACCCTTGATGATCGGGATATCGTCGCCCGGGAAGT
CGTAGGACGACAGAAGTTCGCGAACTTCAAGCTCGACGAGCTCGAGAAGCTCGGCGTCGTCAACCTGGTC
GACCTTGTTGAGGAACACGACGATGGCCGGAACGCCAACCTGACGGGCAAGCAGGATGTGCTCGCGGGTC
TGTGGCATCGGGCCGTCGGCAGCCGAGCAAACCAGGATCGCGCCGTCCATCTGGGCAGCACCGGTGATCA
TGTTCTTCACATAGTCGGCGTGGCCGGGGCAGTCAACGTGGGCGTAGTGACGCGCAGGCGTCTCATACTC
AACGTGCGCCGTCGAAATCGTGATACCACGGGCCTTTTCCTCAGGAGCGGCGTCGATTTGGTCATACGCC
TTGAACTCGCCGAAATACTTCGTGATCGCAGCAGTCAACGACGTCTTGCCGTGGTCGACGTGACCGATCG
TGCCGACGTTGCAATGCGGGAGGGAACGATCAAATTTTTCCTTTGCCATTAGTGGCTCTCCATTCTTGTC
CCTTGACGGGAATAATCTTCAAATCTCTGGTGGGGCGTACCCCGATCACTTCTGACCGGAGTACTTTGCC
TGGATTTCCTGCGCCACGTTCGACGGAACCGGCGAATAGTGATCGAACGTCATCGAGTACTGTGCGCGGC
CCTGCGACATGGAGCGCAGGTTGTCGACGTACTTGAACATGTTCGCGAGCGGAACGTGTGCGCTGATCAC
GATGGTGATGCCACGCGATTCCTGACCCTGGATCTGACCGCGACGCGAGTTCAGATCGCCGATCACGTCA
CCGACGTAATCTTCAGGGGTGACGACTTCGACCTTCATCATCGGCTCAAGAAGCTGTGCACCAGCCTTCT
TTGCTGCTTCACGGAAGCAGGCACGCGATGCGATTTCGAACGCGAGAACCGAGGAGTCGACGTCGTGGTA
TGCGCCGTCGATCAGGGTTGCCTTGACGCCCAGCATCGGGAAGCCAGCGAGCGGACCGGAAGACAGAACG
CTTTCGATACCCTTCTGAACGCCCGGGATGTATTCCTTCGGAACAGCACCACCGACGATCTTGGATTCGA
ACTTGAAGTCTTCGCCTTCAGGGTTCGGTTCGAACGCT
Features (pLannotate 1.2.2; 14 found; start..end, strand, type, name):
      5..99      +  terminator     lambda t0 terminator: transcription terminator from phage lambda
    209..1021    +  CDS            aphA1: KKA1_ECOLX - Also known as nptI. Protein inferred from homology: Swiss-Prot protein existence level 3. Resistance to kanamycin and structurally-related aminoglycosides, including amikacin. From Escherichia coli.
   1070..1096    +  misc_feature   bom (fragment): basis of mobility region from pBR322
   1195..1250    -  rep_origin     RSF ori (fragment): Plasmids containing the RSF 1030 origin of replication can be propagated in E. coli cells that contain additional plasmids with compatible origins.
   1338..1883    -  rep_origin     p15A ori: Plasmids containing the medium-copy-number p15A origin of replication can be propagated in E. coli cells that contain a second plasmid with the ColE1 origin.
   1926..2224    -  CDS            traJ (fragment): oriT-recognizing protein; traJ
   2257..2366    -  oriT           oriT: incP origin of transfer
   2592..2705    +  CDS            traK (fragment): TRAK4_ECOLX - Experimental evidence at protein level: Swiss-Prot protein existence level 1. From Escherichia coli.
   2746..3191    +  promoter       sacB promoter: sacR; sacB promoter and control region
   3192..4613    +  CDS            SacB: secreted levansucrase that renders bacterial growth sensitive to sucrose; Bacillus subtilis sacB; negative selection marker
   4723..4809    -  terminator     rrnB T1 terminator: Escherichia coli rrnB; transcription terminator T1 from the E. coli rrnB gene
   4838..5143    -  CDS            rpsJ: RS10_RHOPA - Experimental evidence at protein level: Swiss-Prot protein existence level 1. Involved in the binding of tRNA to the ribosomes. From Rhodopseudomonas palustris (strain ATCC BAA-98 / CGA009).
   5460..6629    -  CDS            tufA: EFTU_NEIMB - Also known as tufA1. Experimental evidence at protein level: Swiss-Prot protein existence level 1. This protein promotes the GTP-dependent binding of aminoacyl- tRNA to the A-site of ribosomes during protein biosynthesis. From Neisseria meningitidis serogroup B (strain MC58).
   6714..7217    -  CDS            fusA (fragment): EFG_RICPR - Experimental evidence at protein level: Swiss-Prot protein existence level 1. Catalyzes the GTP-dependent ribosomal translocation step during translation elongation. During this step, the ribosome changes from the pre-translocational (PRE) to the post-translocational (POST) state as the newly formed A-site-bound peptidyl-tRNA and P-site-bound deacylated tRNA move to the P and E sites, respectively. Catalyzes the coordinated movement of the two tRNA molecules, the mRNA and conformational changes in the ribosome (By similarity). From Rickettsia prowazekii (strain Madrid E).
