[The description below was written by a language model from this plasmid's Addgene catalogue record and pLannotate feature annotations shown in this document.]
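Description:
EML8553_pEML41003-tufBpst4-15 is a 7.2 kb suicide (allelic-exchange) vector built on the pEML41003 backbone for editing the chromosomal tufB gene of Agrobacterium fabrum C58, specifically to replace amino acids 4 to 15 of the encoded elongation factor Tu. It is maintained in E. coli at low copy through a p15A origin and selected with kanamycin via the aphA1 (nptI) aminoglycoside phosphotransferase gene. A suicide vector of this kind is not expected to replicate in the target bacterium, so kanamycin-resistant recipients should arise only by integration into the chromosome. An incP oriT, flanked by traJ and traK fragments, together with a bom fragment, allows conjugative mobilisation from a donor strain that supplies transfer functions. The lambda t0 and rrnB T1 terminators insulate the cassettes.

The insert, cloned through BsaI sites that were destroyed in the process, is a genomic segment spanning tufB and its neighbours. The annotation tool labels the regions by homology as a fusA fragment, a full-length EF-Tu coding sequence (called tufA from its best database match, but corresponding to the Agrobacterium tufB) and rpsJ. These flanks provide homology arms for recombination. The sacB gene with its native promoter encodes levansucrase, which makes cells sucrose-sensitive and allows counter-selection for a second crossover that removes the backbone and leaves either the edited or the wild-type allele. The record does not state the identity of the replacement residues, although the "pst" in the name may hint at their source. The associated publication concerns immune evasion and improved Agrobacterium-mediated genome editing in Arabidopsis, which suggests that the edit is meant to alter plant immune recognition of EF-Tu.
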