Addgene plasmid #237866: EML8553_ pEML41003-tufBpst4-15
Purpose: A suicide vector for replacing 4th to 15th amino acids of tufB
Depositing lab: Erh-Min Lai. Depositing organization: Institute of Plant and Microbial Biology, Academia Sinica. Publication: Floral stage optimization and immune evasion enhance Agrobacterium-mediated genome editing in Arabidopsis. Liu MS, Huang TK, Wang YC, Wang SC, Wu CH, Kuo CH, Lai EM. New Phytol. 2025 Nov 30. doi: 10.1111/nph.70795. PubMed 41321035.
Backbone
  Vector backbone: EML8543_pEML41003
Growth in bacteria
  Bacterial resistance: Kanamycin, 50 μg/mL
  Growth temperature: 37°C
  Growth strain: DH5alpha
  Copy number: Low Copy
Gene/Insert
  Gene/Insert name: tufB
  Species: Agrobacterium fabrum str. C58
  Cloning method: Restriction Enzyme; 5′ cloning site BsaI (destroyed during cloning); 3′ cloning site BsaI (destroyed during cloning)
  Sequencing primers: 5′ GATGCCTGCCGAATTCG; 3′ TCTGAGGTCATTACTGGATCTA
Terms and licenses: Academic/Nonprofit Terms; Industry Terms: Not Available to Industry
How to cite: EML8553_ pEML41003-tufBpst4-15 was a gift from Erh-Min Lai (Addgene plasmid # 237866 ; http://n2t.net/addgene:237866 ; RRID:Addgene_237866)
